Addgene plasmid #170485: SPELL-Lyn Component 2
Purpose: SPELL Lyn kinase (Constitutively active) C-lobe fused to FRB. Split site is 279.
Depositing lab: Klaus Hahn. Depositing organization: University of North Carolina at Chapel Hill. Publication: Computational design of chemogenetic and optogenetic split proteins. Dagliyan O, Krokhotin A, Ozkan-Dagliyan I, Deiters A, Der CJ, Hahn KM, Dokholyan NV. Nat Commun. 2018 Oct 2;9(1):4042. doi: 10.1038/s41467-018-06531-4. PubMed 30279442.
Backbone
  Vector backbone: pTriEx
  Backbone size w/o insert (bp): 5000
  Total vector size (bp): 6756
  Vector type: Mammalian Expression
Growth in bacteria
  Bacterial resistance: Ampicillin, 100 μg/mL
  Growth temperature: 37°C
  Growth strain: DH5alpha
  Copy number: High Copy
Gene/Insert
  Gene/Insert name: FRB, Lyn(C-lobe)
  Species: H. sapiens (human)
  Insert size (bp): 1812
Terms and licenses: Academic/Nonprofit Terms; Industry Terms: Not Available to Industry
How to cite: SPELL-Lyn Component 2 was a gift from Klaus Hahn (Addgene plasmid # 170485 ; http://n2t.net/addgene:170485 ; RRID:Addgene_170485)
