[The description below was written by a language model from this plasmid's Addgene catalogue record and pLannotate feature annotations shown in this document.]
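Description:
SPELL-Lyn Component 2 is a 6.8 kb mammalian expression plasmid built on the pTriEx backbone. It encodes one half of a chemically inducible split Lyn kinase from the SPELL (split-protein reassembly by ligand or light) system. It is propagated in E. coli as a high-copy plasmid through a ColE1/pUC-type origin and selected with ampicillin through the β-lactamase gene.

The insert is an in-frame fusion that begins with an FRB domain, annotated as the T2098L variant, which can also bind rapamycin analogues such as AP21967. This is followed by the C-terminal lobe of human Lyn, a Src-family non-receptor tyrosine kinase, taken from a constitutively active form split at position 279. The feature table also shows an EGFP coding region and a 6xHis tag downstream of the Lyn fragment. These would allow visualisation and affinity detection of the fusion, although the catalogue entry does not mention them.

Expression uses the pTriEx multi-host promoter stack. A CMV enhancer and promoter with a chimeric β-actin/β-globin intron drive expression in mammalian cells. A T7 promoter with a lac operator provides inducible expression in bacteria, and the p10 promoter serves insect cells. The cassette ends with a rabbit β-globin polyadenylation signal and a T7 terminator. Flanking lef2/ORF603 and ORF1629 regions allow recombination into a baculovirus genome, and a loxP site is also present in the backbone.

The C-lobe fragment alone is expected to be inactive. The plasmid is meant to be co-expressed with a partner component, presumably the N-terminal Lyn fragment fused to an FKBP-type domain, though that construct is not described in this record. Adding rapamycin or an analogue would dimerise the two halves and restore kinase activity, giving temporal control of Lyn signalling in living cells.
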