Features (pLannotate 1.2.2; 20 found; start..end, strand, type, name):
      4..39      +  CDS            lef2 (fragment): baculovirus late expression factor 2
    181..1008    +  misc_recomb    baculovirus recombination region (lef2/ORF603): contains ORF603 and part of lef2
   1020..1379    +  enhancer       CMV enhancer (fragment): human cytomegalovirus immediate early enhancer
   1381..1580    +  promoter       CMV promoter: human cytomegalovirus (CMV) immediate early promoter
   1732..1862    +  intron         chimeric intron (fragment): chimera between introns from chicken β-actin and rabbit β-globin
   1931..1949    +  promoter       T7 promoter: promoter for bacteriophage T7 RNA polymerase
   1950..1974    +  protein_bind   lac operator: The lac repressor binds to the lac operator to inhibit transcription in E. coli. This inhibition can be relieved by adding lactose or isopropyl-β-D-thiogalactopyranoside (IPTG). lac repressor encoded by lacI
   1990..2099    +  promoter       p10 promoter: baculovirus promoter for expression in insect cells
   2177..2452    +  CDS            FRB*: T2098L mutant of FKBP-rapamycin binding domain of human FRAP binds synthetic ligands such as AP21967
   2477..3175    +  CDS            LYN (fragment): LYN_HUMAN - Also known as JTK8. Experimental evidence at protein level: Swiss-Prot protein existence level 1. Non-receptor tyrosine-protein kinase that transmits signals from cell surface receptors and plays an important role in the regulation of innate and adaptive immune responses, hematopoiesis, responses to growth factors and cytokines, integrin signaling, but also responses to DNA damage and genotoxic agents. Functions primarily as negative regulator, but can also function as activator, depending on the context. Required for the initiation of the B-cell response, but also for its down-reg
   3206..3923    +  CDS            EGFP (fragment): the original enhanced GFP (Yang et al., 1996) mammalian codon-optimized
   3941..3958    +  CDS            6xHis: 6xHis affinity tag
   3973..4041    +  CDS            HBB (fragment): HBB_PONPY - Experimental evidence at transcript level: Swiss-Prot protein existence level 2. Involved in oxygen transport from the lung to the various peripheral tissues. From Pongo pygmaeus (Bornean orangutan).
   4116..4171    +  polyA_signal   β-globin poly(A) signal: rabbit β-globin polyadenylation signal (Gil and Proudfoot, 1987)
   4259..4306    +  terminator     T7 terminator: transcription terminator for bacteriophage T7 RNA polymerase
   4319..5024    +  misc_recomb    baculovirus recombination region (ORF1629): contains part of ORF1629
   5033..5066    +  protein_bind   loxP: Cre-mediated recombination occurs in the 8-bp core sequence (GCATACAT). Cre recombinase
   5234..5821    -  rep_origin     ori: high-copy-number ColE1/pMB1/pBR322/pUC origin of replication
   5834..6694    -  CDS            AmpR: β-lactamase; bla; confers resistance to ampicillin, carbenicillin, and related antibiotics
   6695..6746    -  promoter       AmpR promoter (fragment): bla
>Addgene plasmid #170485 | SPELL-Lyn Component 2 | addgene full sequence | sequence record 338507 | Addgene NGS Result
TCCTGCATCTTTTAATCAAATCCCAAGATGTGTATAAACGCGCCGGTATGTACAGGAAGAGGTTTATACT
AAACTGTTACATTGCAAACGTGGTTTCGTGTGCCAAGTGTGAAAACCGATGTTTAATCAAGGCTCTGACG
CATTTCTACAACCACGACTCCAAGTGTGTGGGTGAAGTCATGCATCTTTTAATCAAATCCCAAGATGTGT
ATAAACCACCAAACTGCCAAAAAATGAAAACTGTCGACAAGCTCTGTCCGTTTGCTGGCAACTGCAAGGG
TCTCAATCCTATTTGTAATTATTGAATAATAAAACAATTATAAATGTCAAATTTGTTTTTTATTAACGAT
ACAAACCAAACGCAACAAGAACATTTGTAGTATTATCTATAATTGAAAACGCGTAGTTATAATCGCTGAG
GTAATATTTAAAATCATTTTCAAATGATTCACAGTTAATTTGCGACAATATAATTTTATTTTCACATAAA
CTAGACGCCTTGTCGTCTTCTTCTTCGTATTCCTTCTCTTTTTCATTTTTCTCTTCATAAAAATTAACAT
AGTTATTATCGTATCCATATATGTATCTATCGTATAGAGTAAATTTTTTGTTGTCATAAATATATATGTC
TTTTTTAATGGGGTGTATAGTACCGCTGCGCATAGTTTTTCTGTAATTTACAACAGTGCTATTTTCTGGT
AGTTCTTCGGAGTGTGTTGCTTTAATTATTAAATTTATATAATCAATGAATTTGGGATCGTCGGTTTTGT
ACAATATGTTGCCGGCATAGTACGCAGCTTCTTCTAGTTCAATTACACCATTTTTTAGCAGCACCGGATT
AACATAACTTTCCAAAATGTTGTACGAACCGTTAAACAAAAACAGTTCACCTCCCTTTTCTATACTATTG
TCTGCGAGCAGTTGTTTGTTGTTAAAAATAACAGCCATTGTAATGAGACGCACAAACTAATATCACAAAC
TGGAAATGTCTATCAATATATAGTTGCTGATGGCCGGCCTATTAATAGTAATCAATTACGGGGTCATTAG
TTCATAGCCCATATATGGAGTTCCGCGTTACATAACTTACGGTAAATGGCCCGCCTGGCTGACCGCCCAA
CGACCCCCGCCCATTGACGTCAATAATGACGTATGTTCCCATAGTAACGCCAATAGGGACTTTCCATTGA
CGTCAATGGGTGGAGTATTTACGGTAAACTGCCCACTTGGCAGTACATCAAGTGTATCATATGCCAAGTC
CGCCCCCTATTGACGTCAATGACGGTAAATGGCCCGCCTGGCATTATGCCCAGTACATGACCTTACGGGA
CTTTCCTACTTGGCAGTACATCTACGTATTAGTCATCGCTATTACCATGCTGATGCGGTTTTGGCAGTAC
ACCAATGGGCGTGGATAGCGGTTTGACTCACGGGGATTTCCAAGTCTCCACCCCATTGACGTCAATGGGA
GTTTGTTTTGGCACCAAAATCAACGGGACTTTCCAAAATGTCGTAATAACCCCGCCCCGTTGACGCAAAT
GGGCGGTAGGCGTGTACGGTGGGAGGTCTATATAAGCAGACGTCGTTTAGTGAACCGTCAGATCACTAGA
TGCTTTATTGCGGTAGTTTATCACAGTTAAATTGCTAACGCCAGTCTCGAACTTAACGTGCAGAAGTTGG
TCGTGAGGCACTGGGCAGGTAAGTATCGGGCCCTTTGTGCGGGGGGAGCGGCTCGGGGCTGTCCGCGGGG
GGACGGCTGCCTTCGGGGGGGACGGGGCAGGGCGGGGTTCGGCTTCTGGCGTGTGACCGGCGGCTCTAGA
GCCTCTGCTAACCATGTTCATGCCTTCTTCTTTTTCCTACAGCTCCTGGGCAACGTGCTGGTTATTGTGC
TGTCTCATCATTTTGGCAAAGAATTGGATCGGACCGAAATTAATACGACTCACTATAGGGGAATTGTGAG
CGGATAACAATTCCCCGGAGTTAATCCGGGACCTTTAATTCAACCCAACACAATATATTATAGTTAAATA
AGAATTATTATCAAATCATTTGTATATTAATTAAAATACTATACTGTAAATTACATTTTATTTACAATCA
AAGGAGATATACCATGGAGCAGAAGCTGATCTCCGAGGAGGACCTGGGATCTGGATCCGAATTCATGGCT
TCTAGAATCCTCTGGCATGAGATGTGGCATGAAGGCCTGGAAGAGGCATCTCGTTTGTACTTTGGGGAAA
GGAACGTGAAAGGCATGTTTGAGGTGCTGGAGCCCTTGCATGCTATGATGGAACGGGGCCCCCAGACTCT
GAAGGAAACATCCTTTAATCAGGCCTATGGTCGAGATTTAATGGAGGCCCAAGAGTGGTGCAGGAAGTAC
ATGAAATCAGGGAATGTCAAGGACCTCCTCCAAGCCTGGGACCTCTATTATCATGTGTTCCGACGAATCT
CAGGTGGATCAGGTGGCGCGGCCGCGGGAACTATGTCTGTGCAAGCCTTCCTGGAAGAAGCCAACCTCAT
GAAGACCCTGCAGCATGACAAGCTCGTGAGGCTCTACGCTGTGGTCACCAGGGAGGAGCCCATTTACATC
ATCACCGAGTACATGGCCAAGGGCAGTTTGCTGGATTTCCTGAAGAGCGATGAAGGTGGCAAAGTGCTGC
TTCCAAAGCTCATTGACTTTTCTGCTCAGATTGCAGAGGGAATGGCATACATCGAGCGGAAGAACTACAT
TCACCGGGACCTGCGAGCAGCTAATGTTCTGGTCTCCGAGTCACTCATGTGCAAAATTGCAGATTTTGGC
CTTGCTAGAGTAATTGAAGATAATGAGTACACAGCAAGGGAAGGTGCTAAGTTCCCTATTAAGTGGACGG
CTCCAGAAGCAATCAACTTTGGATGTTTCACTATTAAGTCTGATGTGTGGTCCTTTGGAATCCTCCTATA
CGAAATTGTCACCTATGGGAAAATTCCCTACCCAGGGAGAACTAATGCCGACGTGATGACCGCCCTGTCC
CAGGGCTACAGGATGCCCCGTGTGGAGAACTGCCCAGATGAGCTCTATGACATTATGAAAATGTGCTGGA
AAGAAAAGGCAGAAGAGAGACCAACGTTTGACTACTTACAGAGCGTCCTGGATGATTTCTACACAGCCAC
GGAAGGGCAATTCCAGCAGCAGCCTGGCGGACCAGGCGCGCCTGGCTCCGGCTCGATGGTGAGCAAGGGC
GAGGAGCTGTTCACCGGGGTGGTGCCCATCCTGGTCGAGCTGGACGGCGACGTAAACGGCCACAAGTTCA
GCGTGTCCGGCGAGGGCGAGGGCGATGCCACCTACGGCAAGCTGACCCTGAAGTTCATCTGCACCACCGG
CAAGCTGCCCGTGCCCTGGCCCACCCTCGTGACCACCCTGACCTACGGCGTGCAGTGCTTCAGCCGCTAC
CCCGACCACATGAAGCAGCACGACTTCTTCAAGTCCGCCATGCCCGAAGGCTACGTCCAGGAGCGCACCA
TCTTCTTCAAGGACGACGGCAACTACAAGACCCGCGCCGAGGTGAAGTTCGAGGGCGACACCCTGGTGAA
CCGCATCGAGCTGAAGGGCATCGACTTCAAGGAGGACGGCAACATCCTGGGGCACAAGCTGGAGTACAAC
TACAACAGCCACAACGTCTATATCATGGCCGACAAGCAGAAGAACGGCATCAAGGTGAACTTCAAGATCC
GCCACAACATCGATGACGGCAGCGTGCAGCTCGCCGACCACTACCAGCAGAACACCCCCATCGGCGACGG
CCCCGTGCTGCTGCCCGACAACCACTACCTGAGCACCCAGTCCGCCCTGAGCAAAGACCCCAACGAGAAG
CGCGATCACATGGTCCTGCTGGAGTTCGTGACCGCCGCCGGGATCACTCTCGGCATGGACGAGCTGTACA
AGTCCGGATGACTCGAGCACCACCATCACCATCACCATCACTAAGTGATTAACCTCAGGTGCAGGCTGCC
TATCAGAAGGTGGTGGCTGGTGTGGCCAATGCCCTGGCTCACAAATACCACTGAGATCGATCTTTTTCCC
TCTGCCAAAAATTATGGGGACATCATGAAGCCCCTTGAGCATCTGACTTCTGGCTAATAAAGGAAATTTA
TTTTCATTGCAATAGTGTGTTGGAATTTTTTGTGTCTCTCACTCGGAAGGACATATGGGAGGGCAAATCA
TTTAAAACATCAGAATGAGTATTTGGTTTAGAGTTTGGCAACATATGCCCATATGTAACTAGCATAACCC
CTTGGGGCCTCTAAACGGGTCTTGAGGGGTTTTTTGCTGAAAGCATGCGGAGGAAATTCTCCTTGAAGTT
TCCCTGGTGTTCAAAGTAAAGGAGTTTGCACCAGACGCACCTCTGTTCACTGGTCCGGCGTATTAAAACA
CGATACATTGTTATTAGTACATTTATTAAGCGCTAGATTCTGTGCGTTGTTGATTTACAGACAATTGTTG
TACGTATTTTAATAATTCATTAAATTTATAATCTTTAGGGTGGTATGTTAGAGCGAAAATCAAATGATTT
TCAGCGTCTTTATATCTGAATTTAAATATTAAATCCTCAATAGATTTGTAAAATAGGTTTCGATTAGTTT
CAAACAAGGGTTGTTTTTCCGAACCGATGGCTGGACTATCTAATGGATTTTCGCTCAACGCCACAAAACT
TGCCAAATCTTGTAGCAGCAATCTAGCTTTGTCGATATTCGTTTGTGTTTTGTTTTGTAATAAAGGTTCG
ACGTCGTTCAAAATATTATGCGCTTTTGTATTTCTTTCATCACTGTCGTTAGTGTACAATTGACTCGACG
TAAACACGTTAAATAGAGCTTGGACATATTTAACATCGGGCGTGTTAGCTTTATTAGGCCGATTATCGTC
GTCGTCCCAACCCTCGTCGTTAGAAGTTGCTTCCGAAGACGATTTTGCCATAGCCACACGACGCCTATTA
ATTGTGTCGGCTAACACGTCCGCGATCAAATTTGTAGTTGAGCTTTTTGGAATTGCGATCGCATAACTTC
GTATAGCATACATTATACGAAGTTATAAGCTCGGAACGCTGCGCTCGGTCGTTCGGCTGCGGCGAGCGGT
ATCAGCTCACTCAAAGGCGGTAATACGGTTATCCACAGAATCAGGGGATAACGCAGGAAAGAACATGTGA
GCAAAAGGCCAGCAAAAGGCCAGGAACCGTAAAAAGGCCGCGTTGCTGGCGTTTTTCCATAGGCTCCGCC
CCCTGACGAGCATCACAAAAATCGACGCTCAAGTCAGAGGTGGCGAAACCCGACAGGACTATAAAGATAC
CAGGCGTTTCCCCCTGGAAGCTCCCTCGTGCGCTCTCCTGTTCCGACCCTGCCGCTTACCGGATACCTGT
CCGCCTTTCTCCCTTCGGGAAGCGTGGCGCTTTCTCATAGCTCACGCTGTAGGTATCTCAGTTCGGTGTA
GGTCGTTCGCTCCAAGCTGGGCTGTGTGCACGAACCCCCCGTTCAGCCCGACCGCTGCGCCTTATCCGGT
AACTATCGTCTTGAGTCCAACCCGGTAAGACACGACTTATCGCCACTGGCAGCAGCCACTGGTAACAGGA
TTAGCAGAGCGAGGTATGTAGGCGGTGCTACAGAGTTCTTGAAGTGGTGGCCTAACTACGGCTACACTAG
AAGAACAGTATTTGGTATCTGCGCTCTGCTGAAGCCAGTTACCTTCGGAAAAAGAGTTGGTAGCTCTTGA
TCCGGCAAACAAACCACCGCTGGTAGCGGTGGTTTTTTTGTTTGCAAGCAGCAGATTACGCGCAGAAAAA
AAGGATCTCAAGAAGATCCTTTGTTACCAATGCTTAATCAGTGAGGCACCTATCTCAGCGATCTGTCTAT
TTCGTTCATCCATAGTTGCCTGACTCCCCGTCGTGTAGATAACTACGATACGGGAGGGCTTACCATCTGG
CCCCAGTGCTGCAATGATACCGCGAGACCCACGCTCACCGGCTCCAGATTTATCAGCAATAAACCAGCCA
GCCGGAAGGGCCGAGCGCAGAAGTGGTCCTGCAACTTTATCCGCCTCCATCCAGTCTATTAATTGTTGCC
GGGAAGCTAGAGTAAGTAGTTCGCCAGTTAATAGTTTGCGCAACGTTGTTGCCATTGCTACAGGCATCGT
GGTGTCACGCTCGTCGTTTGGTATGGCTTCATTCAGCTCCGGTTCCCAACGATCAAGGCGAGTTACATGA
TCCCCCATGTTGTGCAAAAAAGCGGTTAGCTCCTTCGGTCCTCCGATCGTTGTCAGAAGTAAGTTGGCCG
CAGTGTTATCACTCATGGTTATGGCAGCACTGCATAATTCTCTTACTGTCATGCCATCCGTAAGATGCTT
TTCTGTGACTGGTGAGTACTCAACCAAGTCATTCTGAGAATAGTGTATGCGGCGACCGAGTTGCTCTTGC
CCGGCGTCAATACGGGATAATACCGCGCCACATAGCAGAACTTTAAAAGTGCTCATCATTGGAAAACGTT
CTTCGGGGCGAAAACTCTCAAGGATCTTACCGCTGTTGAGATCCAGTTCGATGTAACCCACTCGTGCACC
CAACTGATCTTCAGCATCTTTTACTTTCACCAGCGTTTCTGGGTGAGCAAAAACAGGAAGGCAAAATGCC
GCAAAAAAGGGAATAAGGGCGACACGGAAATGTTGAATACTCATACTCTTCCTTTTTCAATATTATTGAA
GCATTTATCAGGGTTATTGTCTCATGTCCGCGCGTT
